>Addgene plasmid #80895 | pcDNA3-Smad7-C | addgene partial sequence | sequence record 157835 | CMV-F 5'-CGCAAATGGGCGGTAGGCGTG-3'
GGCTACTAGAGAACCCACTGCTTACTGGCTTATCGAAATTAATACGACTCACTATAGGGAGACCCAAGCT
TGGTACCGAGCTCGGATCCACCGCCATGGACTACAAGGACGATGATGACAAGGGCGAATTCGGGTCTCCC
CCTCCTCCTTACTCCAGATACCCAATGGATTTTCTCAAACCAACTGCAGGCTGTCCAGATGCTGTACCTT
CCTCCGCGGAAACCGGGGGAACGAATTATCTGGCCCCTGGGGGGCTTTCAGATTCCCAACTTCTTCTGGA
GCCTGGGGATCGGTCACACTGGTGCGTGGTGGCATACTGGGAGGAGAAGACTCGCGTGGGGAGGCTCTAC
TGTGTCCAAGAGCCCTCCCTGGATATCTTCTATGATCTACCTCAGGGGAATGGCTTTTGCCTCGGACAGC
TCAATTCGGACAACAAGAGTCAGCTGGTACAGAAAGTGCGGAGCAAGATCGGCTGTGGCATCCAGCTGAC
GCGGGAAGTGGATGGCGTGTGGGTTTACAACCGCAGCAGTTACCCCATCTTCATCAAGTCCGCCACACTG
GACAACCCGGACTCCAGGACGCTGTTGGTGCACAAAGTGTTCCCTGGTTTCTCCATCAAGGCTTTTGACT
ATGAGAAAGCCTACAGCCTGCAGCGGCCCAATGACCACGAGTTCATGCAGCAACCATGGACGGGTTTCAC
CGTGCAGATCAGCTTTGTGAAGGGCTGGGGCCAGTGCTACACCCGCCAGTTCATCAGCAGCTGCCCGTGC
TGGCTGGAGGTCATCTTCAACAGCCGGTAGTCGCTCGAGCATGCATCTAGAGGGCCCTATTCTATAGTGT
CAC
