>Addgene plasmid #80895 | pcDNA3-Smad7-C | addgene partial sequence | sequence record 157837 | BGH-rev 5'-TAGAAGGCACAGTCGAGG-3'
GGGCCCTCTAGATGCATGCTCGAGCGACTACCGGCTGTTGAAGATGACCTCCAGCCAGCACGGGCAGCTG
CTGATGAACTGGCGGGTGTAGCACTGGCCCCAGCCCTTCACAAAGCTGATCTGCACGGTGAAACCCGTCC
ATGGTTGCTGCATGAACTCGTGGTCATTGGGCCGCTGCAGGCTGTAGGCTTTCTCATAGTCAAAAGCCTT
GATGGAGAAACCAGGGAACACTTTGTGCACCAACAGCGTCCTGGAGTCCGGGTTGTCCAGTGTGGCGGAC
TTGATGAAGATGGGGTAACTGCTGCGGTTGTAAACCCACACGCCATCCACTTCCCGCGTCAGCTGGATGC
CACAGCCGATCTTGCTCCGCACTTTCTGTACCAGCTGACTCTTGTTGTCCGAATTGAGCTGTCCGAGGCA
AAAGCCATTCCCCTGAGGTAGATCATAGAAGATATCCAGGGAGGGCTCTTGGACACAGTAGAGCCTCCCC
ACGCGAGTCTTCTCCTCCCAGTATGCCACCACGCACCAGTGTGACCGATCCCCAGGCTCCAGAAGAAGTT
GGGAATCTGAAAGCCCCCCAGGGGCCAGATAATTCGTTCCCCCGGTTTCCGCGGAGGAAGGTACAGCATC
TGGACAGCCTGCAGTTGGTTTGAGAAAATCCATTGGGTATCTGGAGTAAGGAGGAGGGGGAGACCCGAAT
TCGCCCTTGTCATCATCGTCCTTGTAGTCCATGGCGGTGGATCCGAGCTCGGTACCAAGCTTGGGTCTCC
CTATAGTGAGTCGTATTAATTTCGATAAGCCAGTAAGCAGTGGGTTCTCTAGTTAGCCAGAGAGCTCTGC
TTATATAGACCTC
