[The description below was written by a language model from this plasmid's Addgene catalogue record.]
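Description:
pcDNA3-Smad7-C is a mammalian expression plasmid built on the pcDNA3 backbone and designed to produce the C-terminal portion of mouse Smad7 (SMAD family member 7, also known as Madh7) in transfected cells. It is maintained in E. coli as a high-copy plasmid under ampicillin selection. No feature table accompanies the record, so other backbone elements are not documented here. Standard pcDNA3 typically carries a neomycin resistance cassette for selecting stable mammalian lines and a BGH polyadenylation signal. The listed BGH reverse sequencing primer is consistent with the latter, but neither element is explicitly stated.

The insert encodes amino acids 206–426 of Smad7, a truncation that removes the N-terminal part of the protein and keeps the C-terminal domain. It was cloned between EcoRI and XhoI sites, both of which remain intact, so the fragment can be excised or transferred. Transcription is driven by the CMV promoter, which gives strong constitutive expression in many mammalian cell types. A Flag epitope supplied by the backbone is fused to the N terminus of the fragment, so it can be detected or immunoprecipitated with anti-Flag antibodies.

Smad7 is generally known as an inhibitory Smad that antagonises TGF-β family signalling. A tagged deletion construct of this kind is typically used for domain mapping, that is, testing which activities or protein interactions of the full-length protein reside in the C-terminal region. The record itself states only that the plasmid is for mammalian expression of the Smad7 C-terminal domain and does not describe specific experiments.
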