Addgene plasmid #80895: pcDNA3-Smad7-C
Purpose: mammalian expression of Smad7 C terminal domain
Depositing lab: Aristidis Moustakas. Depositing organization: Uppsala University, Institute of Medical Biochemistry and Microbiology (IMBIM).
Backbone
  Vector backbone: pcDNA3
  Vector type: Mammalian Expression
Growth in bacteria
  Bacterial resistance: Ampicillin, 100 μg/mL
  Growth temperature: 37°C
  Growth strain: DH5alpha
  Copy number: High Copy
Gene/Insert
  Gene/Insert name: Smad7 (alt name: SMAD family member 7)
  Species: M. musculus (mouse)
  Mutation: aa 206-426
  Entrez Gene: Smad7 (a.k.a. Madh7)
  Promoter: CMV
  Tag / fusion protein: Flag (N terminal on backbone)
  Cloning method: Restriction Enzyme; 5′ cloning site EcoRI (not destroyed); 3′ cloning site XhoI (not destroyed)
  Sequencing primers: 5′ CMV-F; 3′ BGH-rev
Terms and licenses: Academic/Nonprofit Terms; Industry Terms: Not Available to Industry
How to cite: pcDNA3-Smad7-C was a gift from Aristidis Moustakas (Addgene plasmid # 80895 ; http://n2t.net/addgene:80895 ; RRID:Addgene_80895)
